Addgene plasmid #65433: pLPCX-Cx43-IRES-GFP
Purpose: Mammalian expression of Cx43 and EGFP seperately driven by the ECMV IRES. For transfection or retroviral production
Depositing lab: Trond Aasen. Depositing organization: Vall d'Hebron Institut de Recerca (VHIR). Publication: Internal translation of the connexin 43 transcript. Salat-Canela C, Sese M, Peula C, Ramon y Cajal S, Aasen T. Cell Commun Signal. 2014 May 8;12:31. doi: 10.1186/1478-811X-12-31. PubMed 24884945.
Backbone
  Vector backbone: pLPCX
  Backbone manufacturer: Clontech
  Backbone size w/o insert (bp): 6264
  Vector type: Mammalian Expression, Retroviral
  Selectable markers: Puromycin
Growth in bacteria
  Bacterial resistance: Ampicillin, 100 μg/mL
  Growth temperature: 37°C
  Growth strain: DH5alpha
  Copy number: High Copy
Gene/Insert
  Gene/Insert name: Cx43 (alt names: Connexin 43; GJA1)
  Species: H. sapiens (human)
  Insert size (bp): 2576
  GenBank ID: 2697
  Entrez Gene: GJA1 (a.k.a. AVSD3, CMDR, CX43, EKVP, EKVP3, GJAL, HLHS1, HSS, ODDD, PPKCA)
  Promoter: CMV
  Tag / fusion protein: IRES-GFP (C terminal on insert)
  Cloning method: Restriction Enzyme; 5′ cloning site XhoI (not destroyed); 3′ cloning site NotI (not destroyed)
  Sequencing primers: 5′ CMV-F; 3′ LNCX-3
Resource information
  A portion of this plasmid was derived from a plasmid made by: Initially cloned into pBluescript: Cx43 insert digested out with EcoRV from Addgene plasmid #27383 and IRES-GFP digested from pIRES2-EGFP Addgene plasmid 3178 from clontech using BamHI-NotI. Entire Cx43-IRES-GFP cloned from pBluescript into pLPCX using XhoI and NotI.
Terms and licenses: Academic/Nonprofit Terms; Industry Terms: Not Available to Industry
How to cite: pLPCX-Cx43-IRES-GFP was a gift from Trond Aasen (Addgene plasmid # 65433 ; http://n2t.net/addgene:65433 ; RRID:Addgene_65433)
