[The description below was written by a language model from this plasmid's Addgene catalogue record and pLannotate feature annotations shown in this document.]
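Description:
pLPCX-Cx43-IRES-GFP is a gammaretroviral mammalian expression plasmid built on the Clontech pLPCX backbone, usable either for direct transfection or for producing retrovirus in packaging cells. In bacteria it is maintained as a high-copy plasmid through a ColE1/pUC-type origin and selected with ampicillin via the β-lactamase gene. The viral portion comprises a Moloney-family 5' LTR (annotated as several fragments), a packaging signal extended by a truncated gag segment lacking its start codon, and a full-length MoMLV 3' LTR. Together these allow the transcript between the LTRs to be encapsidated, reverse transcribed and integrated into target cells.

Within the proviral region, a puromycin N-acetyltransferase gene lies directly downstream of the packaging sequences, where it is presumably expressed from the LTR-driven transcript, giving puromycin selection of transduced or stably transfected cells. An internal CMV immediate-early enhancer/promoter then drives a bicistronic cassette inserted between the XhoI and NotI sites. This cassette contains the human connexin 43 (GJA1) coding sequence, followed by the encephalomyocarditis virus IRES and EGFP. Because the IRES recruits ribosomes internally, Cx43 and EGFP are translated as separate proteins from one mRNA, so green fluorescence marks expressing cells without a fusion tag on the gap junction protein.

The Cx43 reading frame is flanked by attB1 and attB2 Gateway scars and pBluescript polylinker remnants, consistent with the recorded stepwise assembly through pBluescript. The annotation also reports two loxP matches embedded in the backbone's bom region, for which the record gives no purpose. The construct suits studies of Cx43 expression and function, and it was deposited with work on internal translation of the Cx43 transcript.
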