Features (pLannotate 1.2.2; 27 found; start..end, strand, type, name):
      3..110     +  LTR            3' LTR (ΔU3) (fragment): self-inactivating 3' long terminal repeat (LTR) from Moloney murine leukemia virus
    127..184     +  LTR            LTR (fragment): long terminal repeat from Moloney murine leukemia virus
    198..261     +  LTR            LTR (fragment): long terminal repeat from Moloney murine leukemia virus
    414..589     +  LTR            5' LTR (truncated): truncated long terminal repeat from Moloney murine sarcoma virus
    711..985     +  misc_feature   MESV Ψ (fragment): packaging signal of murine embryonic stem cell virus
   1052..1468    +  CDS            gag (truncated): truncated Moloney murine leukemia virus (MMLV) gag gene lacking the start codon
   1475..1492    +  misc_feature   MCS (fragment): pBluescript multiple cloning site
   1566..2165    +  CDS            PuroR: puromycin N-acetyltransferase; pac from Streptomyces; confers resistance to puromycin
   2215..2280    +  CDS            dmpM (fragment): DMPM_STRAD - Protein inferred from homology: Swiss-Prot protein existence level 3. From Streptomyces alboniger.
   2340..2643    +  enhancer       CMV enhancer: human cytomegalovirus immediate early enhancer
   2644..2847    +  promoter       CMV promoter: human cytomegalovirus (CMV) immediate early promoter
   2892..2924    -  misc_feature   MCS (fragment): pBluescript multiple cloning site
   2926..2950    +  protein_bind   attB1: mutant version of attB; recombination site for the Gateway® BP reaction BP Clonase™
   2953..4098    +  CDS            GJA1: CXA1_HUMAN - Also known as GJAL. Experimental evidence at protein level: Swiss-Prot protein existence level 1. Gap junction protein that acts as a regulator of bladder capacity. A gap junction consists of a cluster of closely packed pairs of transmembrane channels, the connexons, through which materials of low MW diffuse from one cell to a neighboring cell. May play a critical role in the physiology of hearing by participating in the recycling of potassium to the cochlear endolymph. Negative regulator of bladder functional capacity: acts by enhancing intercellular electrical and chemical trans
   4103..4127    -  protein_bind   attB2: mutant version of attB; recombination site for the Gateway® BP reaction BP Clonase™
   4127..4158    -  misc_feature   MCS (fragment): pBluescript multiple cloning site
   4271..4733    +  misc_feature   IRES: internal ribosome entry site (IRES) of the encephalomyocarditis virus (EMCV)
   4747..5466    +  CDS            EGFP: the original enhanced GFP (Yang et al., 1996) mammalian codon-optimized
   5532..6125    +  LTR            LTR: long terminal repeat from Moloney murine leukemia virus
   6194..6234    +  CDS            rop (fragment): Rop protein, which maintains plasmids at low copy number; rop
   6336..6374    +  misc_feature   bom (fragment): basis of mobility region from pBR322
   6378..6411    -  protein_bind   loxP: Cre-mediated recombination occurs in the 8-bp core sequence (GCATACAT). Cre recombinase
   6471..6504    -  protein_bind   loxP: Cre-mediated recombination occurs in the 8-bp core sequence (GCATACAT). Cre recombinase
   6508..6609    +  misc_feature   bom (fragment): basis of mobility region from pBR322
   6795..7383    -  rep_origin     ori: high-copy-number ColE1/pMB1/pBR322/pUC origin of replication
   7554..8414    -  CDS            AmpR: β-lactamase; bla; confers resistance to ampicillin, carbenicillin, and related antibiotics
   8415..8519    -  promoter       AmpR promoter: bla
>Addgene plasmid #65433 | pLPCX-Cx43-IRES-GFP | depositor full sequence | sequence record 110884 | pLPCX-Cx43-IRES-GFP sequence 8793 bps
TTTGAAAGACCCCACCCGTAGGTGGCAAGCTAGCTTAAGTAACGCCACTTTGCAAGGCATGGAAAAATAC
ATAACTGAGAATAGAAAAGTTCAGATCAAGGTCAGGAACAAAGAAACAGCTGAATACCAAACAGGATATC
TGTGGTAAGCGGTTCCTGCCCCGGCTCAGGGCCAAGAACAGATGAGACAGCTGAGTGATGGGCCAAACAG
GATATCTGTGGTAAGCAGTTCCTGCCCCGGCTCGGGGCCAAGAACAGATGGTCCCCAGATGCGGTCCAGC
CCTCAGCAGTTTCTAGTGAATCATCAGATGTTTCCAGGGTGCCCCAAGGACCTGAAAATGACCCTGTACC
TTATTTGAACTAACCAATCAGTTCGCTTCTCGCTTCTGTTCGCGCGCTTCCGCTCTCCGAGCTCAATAAA
AGAGCCCACAACCCCTCACTCGGCGCGCCAGTCTTCCGATAGACTGCGTCGCCCGGGTACCCGTATTCCC
AATAAAGCCTCTTGCTGTTTGCATCCGAATCGTGGTCTCGCTGTTCCTTGGGAGGGTCTCCTCTGAGTGA
TTGACTACCCACGACGGGGGTCTTTCATTTGGGGGCTCGTCCGGGATTTGGAGACCCCTGCCCAGGGACC
ACCGACCCACCACCGGGAGGTAAGCTGGCCAGCAACTTATCTGTGTCTGTCCGATTGTCTAGTGTCTATG
TTTGATGTTATGCGCCTGCGTCTGTACTAGTTAGCTAACTAGCTCTGTATCTGGCGGACCCGTGGTGGAA
CTGACGAGTTCTGAACACCCGGCCGCAACCCTGGGAGACGTCCCAGGGACTTTGGGGGCCGTTTTTGTGG
CCCGACCTGAGGAAGGGAGTCGATGTGGAATCCGACCCCGTCAGGATATGTGGTTCTGGTAGGAGACGAG
AACCTAAAACAGTTCCCGCCTCCGTCTGAATTTTTGCTTTCGGTTTGGAACCGAAGCCGCGCGTCTTGTC
TGCTGCAGCGCTGCAGCATCGTTCTGTGTTGTCTCTGTCTGACTGTGTTTCTGTATTTGTCTGAAAATTA
GGGCCAGACTGTTACCACTCCCTTAAGTTTGACCTTAGGTCACTGGAAAGATGTCGAGCGGATCGCTCAC
AACCAGTCGGTAGATGTCAAGAAGAGACGTTGGGTTACCTTCTGCTCTGCAGAATGGCCAACCTTTAACG
TCGGATGGCCGCGAGACGGCACCTTTAACCGAGACCTCATCACCCAGGTTAAGATCAAGGTCTTTTCACC
TGGCCCGCATGGACACCCAGACCAGGTCCCCTACATCGTGACCTGGGAAGCCTTGGCTTTTGACCCCCCT
CCCTGGGTCAAGCCCTTTGTACACCCTAAGCCTCCGCCTCCTCTTCCTCCATCCGCCCCGTCTCTCCCCC
TTGAACCTCCTCGTTCGACCCCGCCTCGATCCTCCCTTTATCCAGCCCTCACTCCTTCTCTAGGCGCCGG
AATTGATCCCCCGGGCTGCAGGTCGGCCGCCACGACCGGTGCCGCCACCATCCCCTGACCCACGCCCCTG
ACCCCTCACAAGGAGACGACCTTCCATGACCGAGTACAAGCCCACGGTGCGCCTCGCCACCCGCGACGAC
GTCCCCCGGGCCGTACGCACCCTCGCCGCCGCGTTCGCCGACTACCCCGCCACGCGCCACACCGTCGACC
CGGACCGCCACATCGAGCGGGTCACCGAGCTGCAAGAACTCTTCCTCACGCGCGTCGGGCTCGACATCGG
CAAGGTGTGGGTCGCGGACGACGGCGCCGCGGTGGCGGTCTGGACCACGCCGGAGAGCGTCGAAGCGGGG
GCGGTGTTCGCCGAGATCGGCCCGCGCATGGCCGAGTTGAGCGGTTCCCGGCTGGCCGCGCAGCAACAGA
TGGAAGGCCTCCTGGCGCCGCACCGGCCCAAGGAGCCCGCGTGGTTCCTGGCCACCGTCGGCGTCTCGCC
CGACCACCAGGGCAAGGGTCTGGGCAGCGCCGTCGTGCTCCCCGGAGTGGAGGCGGCCGAGCGCGCCGGG
GTGCCCGCCTTCCTGGAGACCTCCGCGCCCCGCAACCTCCCCTTCTACGAGCGGCTCGGCTTCACCGTCA
CCGCCGACGTCGAGTGCCCGAAGGACCGCGCGACCTGGTGCATGACCCGCAAGCCCGGTGCCTGACGCCC
GCCCCACGACCCGCAGCGCCCGACCGAAAGGAGCGCACGACCCCATGGCTCCGACCGAAGCCGACCCGGG
CGGCCCCGCCGACCCCGCACCCGCCCCCGAGGCCCACCGACTCTAGTAATAGTAATCAATTACGGGGTCA
TTAGTTCATAGCCCATATATGGAGTTCCGCGTTACATAACTTACGGTAAATGGCCCGCCTGGCTGACCGC
CCAACGACCCCCGCCCATTGACGTCAATAATGACGTATGTTCCCATAGTAACGCCAATAGGGACTTTCCA
TTGACGTCAATGGGTGGAGTATTTACGGTAAACTGCCCACTTGGCAGTACATCAAGTGTATCATATGCCA
AGTACGCCCCCTATTGACGTCAATGACGGTAAATGGCCCGCCTGGCATTATGCCCAGTACATGACCTTAT
GGGACTTTCCTACTTGGCAGTACATCTACGTATTAGTCATCGCTATTACCATGGTGATGCGGTTTTGGCA
GTACATCAATGGGCGTGGATAGCGGTTTGACTCACGGGGATTTCCAAGTCTCCACCCCATTGACGTCAAT
GGGAGTTTGTTTTGGCACCAAAATCAACGGGACTTTCCAAAATGTCGTAACAACTCCGCCCCATTGACGC
AAATGGGCGGTAGGCGTGTACGGTGGGAGGTCTATATAAGCAGAGCTGGTTTAGTGAACCGTCAGATCCG
CTAGCGCTACCGGACTCAGATCTCGAGGTCGACGGTATCGATAAGCTTGATATCAACAAGTTTGTACAAA
AAAGCAGGCTTCATGGGTGACTGGAGCGCCTTAGGCAAACTCCTTGACAAGGTTCAAGCCTACTCAACTG
CTGGAGGGAAGGTGTGGCTGTCAGTACTTTTCATTTTCCGAATCCTGCTGCTGGGGACAGCGGTTGAGTC
AGCCTGGGGAGATGAGCAGTCTGCCTTTCGTTGTAACACTCAGCAACCTGGTTGTGAAAATGTCTGCTAT
GACAAGTCTTTCCCAATCTCTCATGTGCGCTTCTGGGTCCTGCAGATCATATTTGTGTCTGTACCCACAC
TCTTGTACCTGGCTCATGTGTTCTATGTGATGCGAAAGGAAGAGAAACTGAACAAGAAAGAGGAAGAACT
CAAGGTTGCCCAAACTGATGGTGTCAATGTGGACATGCACTTGAAGCAGATTGAGATAAAGAAGTTCAAG
TACGGTATTGAAGAGCATGGTAAGGTGAAAATGCGAGGGGGGTTGCTGCGAACCTACATCATCAGTATCC
TCTTCAAGTCTATCTTTGAGGTGGCCTTCTTGCTGATCCAGTGGTACATCTATGGATTCAGCTTGAGTGC
TGTTTACACTTGCAAAAGAGATCCCTGCCCACATCAGGTGGACTGTTTCCTCTCTCGCCCCACGGAGAAA
ACCATCTTCATCATCTTCATGCTGGTGGTGTCCTTGGTGTCCCTGGCCTTGAATATCATTGAACTCTTCT
ATGTTTTCTTCAAGGGCGTTAAGGATCGGGTTAAGGGAAAGAGCGACCCTTACCATGCGACCAGTGGTGC
GCTGAGCCCTGCCAAAGACTGTGGGTCTCAAAAATATGCTTATTTCAATGGCTGCTCCTCACCAACCGCT
CCCCTCTCGCCTATGTCTCCTCCTGGGTACAAGCTGGTTACTGGCGACAGAAACAATTCTTCTTGCCGCA
ATTACAACAAGCAAGCAAGTGAGCAAAACTGGGCTAATTACAGTGCAGAACAAAATCGAATGGGGCAGGC
GGGAAGCACCATCTCTAACTCCCATGCACAGCCTTTTGATTTCCCCGATGATAACCAGAATTCTAAAAAA
CTAGCTGCTGGACATGAATTACAGCCACTAGCCATTGTGGACCAGCGACCTTCAAGCAGAGCCAGCAGTC
GTGCCAGCAGCAGACCTCGGCCTGATGACCTGGAGATCTAGTACCCAGCTTTCTTGTACAAAGTGGTTGA
TATCGAATTCCTGCAGCCCGGGGGATCCGCCCCTCTCCCTCCCCCCCCCCTAACGTTACTGGCCGAAGCC
GCTTGGAATAAGGCCGGTGTGCGTTTGTCTATATGTTATTTTCCACCATATTGCCGTCTTTTGGCAATGT
GAGGGCCCGGAAACCTGGCCCTGTCTTCTTGACGAGCATTCCTAGGGGTCTTTCCCCTCTCGCCAAAGGA
ATGCAAGGTCTGTTGAATGTCGTGAAGGAAGCAGTTCCTCTGGAAGCTTCTTGAAGACAAACAACGTCTG
TAGCGACCCTTTGCAGGCAGCGGAACCCCCCACCTGGCGACAGGTGCCTCTGCGGCCAAAAGCCACGTGT
ATAAGATACACCTGCAAAGGCGGCACAACCCCAGTGCCACGTTGTGAGTTGGATAGTTGTGGAAAGAGTC
AAATGGCTCTCCTCAAGCGTATTCAACAAGGGGCTGAAGGATGCCCAGAAGGTACCCCATTGTATGGGAT
CTGATCTGGGGCCTCGGTGCACATGCTTTACATGTGTTTAGTCGAGGTTAAAAAAACGTCTAGGCCCCCC
GAACCACGGGGACGTGGTTTTCCTTTGAAAAACACGATGATAATATGGCCACAACCATGGTGAGCAAGGG
CGAGGAGCTGTTCACCGGGGTGGTGCCCATCCTGGTCGAGCTGGACGGCGACGTAAACGGCCACAAGTTC
AGCGTGTCCGGCGAGGGCGAGGGCGATGCCACCTACGGCAAGCTGACCCTGAAGTTCATCTGCACCACCG
GCAAGCTGCCCGTGCCCTGGCCCACCCTCGTGACCACCCTGACCTACGGCGTGCAGTGCTTCAGCCGCTA
CCCCGACCACATGAAGCAGCACGACTTCTTCAAGTCCGCCATGCCCGAAGGCTACGTCCAGGAGCGCACC
ATCTTCTTCAAGGACGACGGCAACTACAAGACCCGCGCCGAGGTGAAGTTCGAGGGCGACACCCTGGTGA
ACCGCATCGAGCTGAAGGGCATCGACTTCAAGGAGGACGGCAACATCCTGGGGCACAAGCTGGAGTACAA
CTACAACAGCCACAACGTCTATATCATGGCCGACAAGCAGAAGAACGGCATCAAGGTGAACTTCAAGATC
CGCCACAACATCGAGGACGGCAGCGTGCAGCTCGCCGACCACTACCAGCAGAACACCCCCATCGGCGACG
GCCCCGTGCTGCTGCCCGACAACCACTACCTGAGCACCCAGTCCGCCCTGAGCAAAGACCCCAACGAGAA
GCGCGATCACATGGTCCTGCTGGAGTTCGTGACCGCCGCCGGGATCACTCTCGGCATGGACGAGCTGTAC
AAGTAAAGCGGCCGCCTCGGCCAAACATCGATAAAATAAAAGATTTTATTTAGTCTCCAGAAAAAGGGGG
GAATGAAAGACCCCACCTGTAGGTTTGGCAAGCTAGCTTAAGTAACGCCATTTTGCAAGGCATGGAAAAA
TACATAACTGAGAATAGAGAAGTTCAGATCAAGGTCAGGAACAGATGGAACAGCTGAATATGGGCCAAAC
AGGATATCTGTGGTAAGCAGTTCCTGCCCCGGCTCAGGGCCAAGAACAGATGGAACAGCTGAATATGGGC
CAAACAGGATATCTGTGGTAAGCAGTTCCTGCCCCGGCTCAGGGCCAAGAACAGATGGTCCCCAGATGCG
GTCCAGCCCTCAGCAGTTTCTAGAGAACCATCAGATGTTTCCAGGGTGCCCCAAGGACCTGAAATGACCC
TGTGCCTTATTTGAACTAACCAATCAGTTCGCTTCTCGCTTCTGTTCGCGCGCTTCTGCTCCCCGAGCTC
AATAAAAGAGCCCACAACCCCTCACTCGGGGCGCCAGTCCTCCGATTGACTGAGTCGCCCGGGTACCCGT
GTATCCAATAAACCCTCTTGCAGTTGCATCCGACTTGTGGTCTCGCTGTTCCTTGGGAGGGTCTCCTCTG
AGTGATTGACTACCCGTCAGCGGGGGTCTTTCATTTGGGGGCTCGTCCGGGATCGGGAGACCCCTGCCCA
GGGACCACCGACCCACCACCGGGAGGTAAGCTGGCTGCCTCGCGCGTTTCGGTGATGACGGTGAAAACCT
CTGACACATGCAGCTCCCGGAGACGGTCACAGCTTGTCTGTAAGCGGATGCCGGGAGCAGACAAGCCCGT
CAGGGCGCGTCAGCGGGTGTTGGCGGGTGTCGGGGCGCAGCCATGACCCAGTCACGTAGCGATAGCGGAG
TGTACTGATAACTTCGTATAATGTATGCTATACGAAGTTATTAGGTCTGAAGAGGAGTTTACGTCCAGCC
AAGCTAGGGCCGCGATCCGGAACCCTTAATATAACTTCGTATAATGTATGCTATACGAAGTTATCAGTAC
TGGCTTAACTATGCGGCATCAGAGCAGATTGTACTGAGAGTGCACCATATGCGGTGTGAAATACCGCACA
GATGCGTAAGGAGAAAATACCGCATCAGGCGCTCTTCCGCTTCCTCGCTCACTGACTCGCTGCGCTCGGT
CGTTCGGCTGCGGCGAGCGGTATCAGCTCACTCAAAGGCGGTAATACGGTTATCCACAGAATCAGGGGAT
AACGCAGGAAAGAACATGTGAGCAAAAGGCCAGCAAAAGGCCAGGAACCGTAAAAAGGCCGCGTTGCTGG
CGTTTTTCCATAGGCTCCGCCCCCCTGACGAGCATCACAAAAATCGACGCTCAAGTCAGAGGTGGCGAAA
CCCGACAGGACTATAAAGATACCAGGCGTTTCCCCCTGGAAGCTCCCTCGTGCGCTCTCCTGTTCCGACC
CTGCCGCTTACCGGATACCTGTCCGCCTTTCTCCCTTCGGGAAGCGTGGCGCTTTCTCATAGCTCACGCT
GTAGGTATCTCAGTTCGGTGTAGGTCGTTCGCTCCAAGCTGGGCTGTGTGCACGAACCCCCCGTTCAGCC
CGACCGCTGCGCCTTATCCGGTAACTATCGTCTTGAGTCCAACCCGGTAAGACACGACTTATCGCCACTG
GCAGCAGCCACTGGTAACAGGATTAGCAGAGCGAGGTATGTAGGCGGTGCTACAGAGTTCTTGAAGTGGT
GGCCTAACTACGGCTACACTAGAAGGACAGTATTTGGTATCTGCGCTCTGCTGAAGCCAGTTACCTTCGG
AAAAAGAGTTGGTAGCTCTTGATCCGGCAAACAAACCACCGCTGGTAGCGGTGGTTTTTTTGTTTGCAAG
CAGCAGATTACGCGCAGAAAAAAAGGATCTCAAGAAGATCCTTTGATCTTTTCTACGGGGTCTGACGCTC
AGTGGAACGAAAACTCACGTTAAGGGATTTTGGTCATGAGATTATCAAAAAGGATCTTCACCTAGATCCT
TTTAAATTAAAAATGAAGTTTTAAATCAATCTAAAGTATATATGAGTAAACTTGGTCTGACAGTTACCAA
TGCTTAATCAGTGAGGCACCTATCTCAGCGATCTGTCTATTTCGTTCATCCATAGTTGCCTGACTCCCCG
TCGTGTAGATAACTACGATACGGGAGGGCTTACCATCTGGCCCCAGTGCTGCAATGATACCGCGAGACCC
ACGCTCACCGGCTCCAGATTTATCAGCAATAAACCAGCCAGCCGGAAGGGCCGAGCGCAGAAGTGGTCCT
GCAACTTTATCCGCCTCCATCCAGTCTATTAATTGTTGCCGGGAAGCTAGAGTAAGTAGTTCGCCAGTTA
ATAGTTTGCGCAACGTTGTTGCCATTGCTGCAGGCATCGTGGTGTCACGCTCGTCGTTTGGTATGGCTTC
ATTCAGCTCCGGTTCCCAACGATCAAGGCGAGTTACATGATCCCCCATGTTGTGCAAAAAAGCGGTTAGC
TCCTTCGGTCCTCCGATCGTTGTCAGAAGTAAGTTGGCCGCAGTGTTATCACTCATGGTTATGGCAGCAC
TGCATAATTCTCTTACTGTCATGCCATCCGTAAGATGCTTTTCTGTGACTGGTGAGTACTCAACCAAGTC
ATTCTGAGAATAGTGTATGCGGCGACCGAGTTGCTCTTGCCCGGCGTCAACACGGGATAATACCGCGCCA
CATAGCAGAACTTTAAAAGTGCTCATCATTGGAAAACGTTCTTCGGGGCGAAAACTCTCAAGGATCTTAC
CGCTGTTGAGATCCAGTTCGATGTAACCCACTCGTGCACCCAACTGATCTTCAGCATCTTTTACTTTCAC
CAGCGTTTCTGGGTGAGCAAAAACAGGAAGGCAAAATGCCGCAAAAAAGGGAATAAGGGCGACACGGAAA
TGTTGAATACTCATACTCTTCCTTTTTCAATATTATTGAAGCATTTATCAGGGTTATTGTCTCATGAGCG
GATACATATTTGAATGTATTTAGAAAAATAAACAAATAGGGGTTCCGCGCACATTTCCCCGAAAAGTGCC
ACCTGACGTCTAAGAAACCATTATTATCATGACATTAACCTATAAAAATAGGCGTATCACGAGGCCCTTT
CGTCTTCAAGAATTGCTAGCAATTGCTAGCAATTGCTAGCAATTCATACCAGATCACCGAAAACTGTCCT
CCAAATGTGTCCCCCTCACACTCCCAAATTCGCGGGCTTCTGCCTCTTAGACCACTCTACCCTATTCCCC
ACACTCACCGGAGCCAAAGCCGCGGCCCTTCCGTTTCTTTGCT
