>Addgene plasmid #65433 | pLPCX-Cx43-IRES-GFP | addgene partial sequence | sequence record 114784 | CMV-F 5'-CGCAAATGGGCGGTAGGCGTG-3'
CTATATAAGCAGAGCTGGTTTAGTGAACCGTCAGATCCGCTAGCGCTACCGGACTCAGATCTCGAGGTCG
ACGGTATCGATAAGCTTGATATCAACAAGTTTGTACAAAAAAGCAGGCTTCATGGGTGACTGGAGCGCCT
TAGGCAAACTCCTTGACAAGGTTCAAGCCTACTCAACTGCTGGAGGGAAGGTGTGGCTGTCAGTACTTTT
CATTTTCCGAATCCTGCTGCTGGGGACAGCGGTTGAGTCAGCCTGGGGAGATGAGCAGTCTGCCTTTCGT
TGTAACACTCAGCAACCTGGTTGTGAAAATGTCTGCTATGACAAGTCTTTCCCAATCTCTCATGTGCGCT
TCTGGGTCCTGCAGATCATATTTGTGTCTGTACCCACACTCTTGTACCTGGCTCATGTGTTCTATGTGAT
GCGAAAGGAAGAGAAACTGAACAAGAAAGAGGAAGAACTCAAGGTTGCCCAAACTGATGGTGTCAATGTG
GACATGCACTTGAAGCAGATTGAGATAAAGAAGTTCAAGTACGGTATTGAAGAGCATGGTAAGGTGAAAA
TGCGAGGGGGGTTGCTGCGAACCTACATCATCAGTATCCTCTTCAAGTCTATCTTTGAGGTGGCCTTCTT
GCTGATCCAGTGGTACATCTATGGATTCAGCTTGAGTGCTGTTTACACTTGCAAAAGAGATCCCTGCCCA
CATCAGGTGGACTGTTTCCTCTCTCGCCCCACGGAGAAAACCATCTTCATCATCTTCATGCTGGTGGTGT
CCTTGGTGTCCCTGGCCTTGAATATCATTGAACTCTTCTATGTTTTCTTCAAGGGCGTTAAGGATCGGGT
TAAGGGAAAGAGCGACCCTTACCATGCGACCAGTGGTGCGCTGAGCCCTGCCAAAGACTGTGGGTCTCAA
AAATATGCTTATTTCAATGGCTGCTCCTCACCAACCGCTCCCCTCTCGCCTATGT
