>Addgene plasmid #65433 | pLPCX-Cx43-IRES-GFP | addgene partial sequence | sequence record 114785 | pCDH-rev 5'-GCATTCCTTTGGCGAGAG-3'
GCTCGTCAAGAAGACAGGGCCAGGTTTCCGGGCCCTCACATTGCCAAAAGACGGCAATATGGTGGAAAAT
AACATATAGACAAACGCACACCGGCCTTATTCCAAGCGGCTTCGGCCAGTAACGTTAGGGGGGGGGGAGG
GAGAGGGGCGGATCCCCCGGGCTGCAGGAATTCGATATCAACCACTTTGTACAAGAAAGCTGGGTACTAG
ATCTCCAGGTCATCAGGCCGAGGTCTGCTGCTGGCACGACTGCTGGCTCTGCTTGAAGGTCGCTGGTCCA
CAATGGCTAGTGGCTGTAATTCATGTCCAGCAGCTAGTTTTTTTGAATTCTGGTTATCATCGGGGAAATC
AAAAGGCTGTGCATGGGAGTTAGAGATGGTGCTTCCCGCCTGCCCCATTCGATTTTGTTCTGCACTGTAA
TTAGCCCAGTTTTGCTCACTTGCTTGCTTGTTGTAATTGCGGCAAGAAGAATTGTTTCTGTCGCCAGTAA
CCAGCTTGTACCCAGGAGGAGACATAGGCGAGAGGGGAGCGGTTGGTGAGGAGCAGCCATTGAAATAAGC
ATATTTTTGAGACCCACAGTCTTTGGCAGGGCTCAGCGCACCACTGGTCGCATGGTAAGGGTCGCTCTTT
CCCTTAACCCGATCCTTAACGCCCTTGAAGAAAACATAGAAGAGTTCAATGATATTCAAGGCCAGGGACA
CCAAGGACACCACCAGCATGAAGATGATGAAGATGGTTTTCTCCGTGGGGCGAGAGAGGAAACAGTCCAC
CTGATGTGGGCAGGGATCTCTTTTGCAAGTGTAAACAGCACTCAAGCTGAATCCATAGATGTACCACTGG
ATCAGCAAGAAGGCCACCTCAAAGATAGACTTGAAGAGGATACTGATGATGTAGGTTCGCAGCAACCCCC
CTCGCATTTTCACCTTACCATGCTCTTCAATACCGTACTTGAACTTCTTTATCTCAATCTGCTTCAAGTG
CATGTCCACATTGACACCATCAGTTTGGGCAACCTTGAGTTCTTCCTCTTTCTTGTTCAGTTTC
