>Addgene plasmid #65433 | pLPCX-Cx43-IRES-GFP | addgene partial sequence | sequence record 151684 | IRES-F 5'-TGGCTCTCCTCAAGCGTATT-3'
CCAGAAGGTACCCCATTGTATGGGATCTGATCTGGGGCCTCGGTACACATGCTTTACATGTGTTTAGTCG
AGGTTAAAAAAACGTCTAGGCCCCCCGAACCACGGGGACGTGGTTTTCCTTTGAAAAACACGATGATAAT
ATGGCCACAACCATGGTGAGCAAGGGCGAGGAGCTGTTCACCGGGGTGGTGCCCATCCTGGTCGAGCTGG
ACGGCGACGTAAACGGCCACAAGTTCAGCGTGTCCGGCGAGGGCGAGGGCGATGCCACCTACGGCAAGCT
GACCCTGAAGTTCATCTGCACCACCGGCAAGCTGCCCGTGCCCTGGCCCACCCTCGTGACCACCCTGACC
TACGGCGTGCAGTGCTTCAGCCGCTACCCCGACCACATGAAGCAGCACGACTTCTTCAAGTCCGCCATGC
CCGAAGGCTACGTCCAGGAGCGCACCATCTTCTTCAAGGACGACGGCAACTACAAGACCCGCGCCGAGGT
GAAGTTCGAGGGCGACACCCTGGTGAACCGCATCGAGCTGAAGGGCATCGACTTCAAGGAGGACGGCAAC
ATCCTGGGGCACAAGCTGGAGTACAACTACAACAGCCACAACGTCTATATCATGGCCGACAAGCAGAAGA
ACGGCATCAAGGTGAACTTCAAGATCCGCCACAACATCGAGGACGGCAGCGTGCAGCTCGCCGACCACTA
CCAGCAGAACACCCCCATCGGCGACGGCCCCGTGCTGCTGCCCGACAACCACTACCTGAGCACCCAGTCC
GCCCTGAGCAAAGACCCCAACGAGAAGCGCGATCACATGGTCCTGCTGGAGTTCGTGACCGCCGCCGGGA
TCACTCTCGGCATGGACGAGCTGTACAAGTAAAGCGGCCGCCTCGGCCAAACATCGATAAAATAAAAGAT
TTTATTTAGTCTCCAGAAAAAGGGGGGAATGAAAGACCCCACCTGTAGGTTTGGCAAGCTAGCTTAAGTA
ACGCCATTTTGCAAGGCATGGAA
